Addgene plasmid #48499: pFUSB4_GAAT
Depositing lab: Stephen Ekker. Depositing organization: Mayo Foundation for Medical Education and Research. Publication: High Efficiency In Vivo Genome Engineering with a Simplified 15-RVD GoldyTALEN Design. Ma AC, Lee HB, Clark KJ, Ekker SC. PLoS One. 2013 May 29;8(5):e65259. doi: 10.1371/journal.pone.0065259. Print 2013. PubMed 23734242.
Backbone
  Vector backbone: pFUS_B4
  Vector type: Mammalian Expression, TALEN
Growth in bacteria
  Bacterial resistance: Spectinomycin, 50 μg/mL
  Growth temperature: 37°C
  Growth strain: Top10
  Copy number: Unknown
Gene/Insert
  Gene/Insert name: RVD sequence: NN NI NI NG
  Species: Synthetic
  Cloning method: Unknown
  Sequencing primers: 5′ ttgatgcctggcagttccct; 3′ cgaaccgaacaggcttatgt
Terms and licenses: Academic/Nonprofit Terms; Industry Terms: Not Available to Industry
Depositor comments: Plasmid was created using Golden Gate cloning.
How to cite: pFUSB4_GAAT was a gift from Stephen Ekker (Addgene plasmid # 48499 ; http://n2t.net/addgene:48499 ; RRID:Addgene_48499)
