[The description below was written by a language model from this plasmid's Addgene catalogue record and pLannotate feature annotations shown in this document.]
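Description:
pFUSB4_GAAT is a small (about 2.9 kb) intermediate array plasmid for Golden Gate assembly of TAL effector nucleases, built in the pFUS_B4 backbone. It carries a preassembled, synthetic block of four TALE repeat modules whose repeat-variable diresidues are NN, NI, NI and NG. By the usual RVD code these recognise G, A, A and T, which explains the "GAAT" in the name. The depositor notes that the plasmid was itself made by Golden Gate cloning. It belongs to a set of premade repeat-block plasmids associated with a simplified 15-RVD GoldyTALEN design, in which ready-made multimers reduce the number of pieces that must be joined to build a full-length TALEN.

The annotated features describe only the bacterial backbone. There is a high-copy ColE1/pUC-type origin for propagation in E. coli, and an aadA (SmR) gene that confers spectinomycin/streptomycin resistance. That gene lies downstream of a class 1 integron Pc promoter fragment and a short remnant of a gentamicin acetyltransferase gene. Small lacZα and lacI fragments and the rrnB T1 and T2 terminators are also present. The lacZα remnant is consistent with a blue/white screening cassette having been replaced by the repeat array, though the record does not say so explicitly. The automated annotation did not label the TALE repeats, which presumably sit in the unannotated region between the lacZα fragment and the resistance cassette.

Although the catalogue lists it under mammalian expression and TALEN, no eukaryotic promoter, nuclease domain or polyadenylation signal is annotated. The plasmid is therefore best understood as a cloning intermediate, whose repeat block is moved into a final TALEN expression backbone in a later assembly step for genome engineering.
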