Features (pLannotate 1.2.2; 8 found; start..end, strand, type, name):
      3..39      -  CDS            lacZα (fragment): LacZα fragment of β-galactosidase; lacZ fragment
    596..619     +  promoter       Pc promoter (fragment): intI1 (promoter lies within the coding sequence); class 1 integron promoter
    795..851     +  CDS            GmR (fragment): gentamycin acetyltransferase; aacC1; confers resistance to gentamycin
    858..1649    +  CDS            SmR: aminoglycoside adenylyltransferase (Murphy, 1985); aadA; confers resistance to spectinomycin and streptomycin
   1742..2330    +  rep_origin     ori: high-copy-number ColE1/pMB1/pBR322/pUC origin of replication
   2513..2605    +  CDS            lacI (fragment): lac repressor; lacI; The lac repressor binds to the lac operator to inhibit transcription in E. coli. This inhibition can be relieved by adding lactose or isopropyl-β-D-thiogalactopyranoside (IPTG).
   2660..2687    -  terminator     rrnB T2 terminator: transcription terminator T2 from the E. coli rrnB gene
   2819..2862    +  terminator     rrnB T1 terminator: Escherichia coli rrnB; transcription terminator T1 from the E. coli rrnB gene
>Addgene plasmid #48499 | pFUSB4_GAAT | depositor full sequence | sequence record 70199 | Full Sequence
ATGTTTTCCCAGTCACGACGTTGTAAAACGACGGCCAGTCTTAAGCGTCTCATGGCCTGACCCCGGACCA
AGTGGTGGCCTATCGCCAGCAACAATGGCGGCAAGCAAGCGCTCGAAACGGTGCAGCGGCTGTTGCCGGT
GCTGTGCCAGGACCATGGCCTGACCCCGGACCAAGTGGTGGCTATCGCCAGCAACATTGGCGGCAAGCAA
GCGCTCGAAACGGTGCAGCGGCTGTTGCCGGTGCTGTGCCAGGACCATGGCCTGACCCCGGACCAAGTGG
TGGCTATCGCCAGCAACATTGGCGGCAAGCAAGCGCTCGAAACGGTGCAGCGGCTGTTGCCGGTGCTGTG
CCAGGACCATGGCCTGACCCCGGACCAAGTGGTGGCTATCGCCAGCAACGGTGGCGGCAAGCAAGCGCTC
GAAACGGTGCAGCGGCTGTTGCCGGTGCTGTGCCAGGACCATGGCCTGACCCCGGACCAAGTGGTGGCTA
TCGAGACGTCTAGACCAGCCAGGACAGAAATGCCTCGACTTCGCTGCTACCCAAGGTTGCCGGGTGACGC
ACACCGTGGAAACGGATGAAGGCACGAACCCAGTGGACATAAGCCTGTTCGGTTCGTAAGCTGTAATGCA
AGTAGCGTATGCGCTCACGCAACTGGTCCAGAACCTTGACCGAACGCAGCGGTGGTAACGGCGCAGTGGC
GGTTTTCATGGCTTGTTATGACTGTTTTTTTGGGGTACAGTCTATGCCTCGGGCATCCAAGCAGCAAGCG
CGTTACGCCGTGGGTCGATGTTTGATGTTATGGAGCAGCAACGATGTTACGCAGCAGGGCAGTCGCCCTA
AAACAAAGTTAAACATTATGAGGGAAGCGGTGATCGCCGAAGTATCGACTCAACTATCAGAGGTAGTTGG
CGTCATCGAGCGCCATCTCGAACCGACGTTGCTGGCCGTACATTTGTACGGCTCCGCAGTGGATGGCGGC
CTGAAGCCACACAGTGATATTGATTTGCTGGTTACGGTGACCGTAAGGCTTGATGAAACAACGCGGCGAG
CTTTGATCAACGACCTTTTGGAAACTTCGGCTTCCCCTGGAGAGAGCGAGATTCTCCGCGCTGTAGAAGT
CACCATTGTTGTGCACGACGACATCATTCCGTGGCGTTATCCAGCTAAGCGCGAACTGCAATTTGGAGAA
TGGCAGCGCAATGACATTCTTGCAGGTATCTTCGAGCCAGCCACGATCGACATTGATCTGGCTATCTTGC
TGACAAAAGCAAGAGAACATAGCGTTGCCTTGGTAGGTCCAGCGGCGGAGGAACTCTTTGATCCGGTTCC
TGAACAGGATCTATTTGAGGCGCTAAATGAAACCTTAACGCTATGGAACTCGCCGCCCGACTGGGCTGGC
GATGAGCGAAATGTAGTGCTTACGTTGTCCCGCATTTGGTACAGCGCAGTAACCGGCAAAATCGCGCCGA
AGGATGTCGCTGCCGACTGGGCAATGGAGCGCCTGCCGGCCCAGTATCAGCCCGTCATACTTGAAGCTAG
ACAGGCTTATCTTGGACAAGAAGAAGATCGCTTGGCCTCGCGCGCAGATCAGTTGGAAGAATTTGTCCAC
TACGTGAAAGGCGAGATCACCAAGGTAGTCGGCAAATAACCCTCGAGCCACCCATGACCAAAATCCCTTA
ACGTGAGTTACGCGTCGTTCCACTGAGCGTCAGACCCCGTAGAAAAGATCAAAGGATCTTCTTGAGATCC
TTTTTTTCTGCGCGTAATCTGCTGCTTGCAAACAAAAAAACCACCGCTACCAGCGGTGGTTTGTTTGCCG
GATCAAGAGCTACCAACTCTTTTTCCGAAGGTAACTGGCTTCAGCAGAGCGCAGATACCAAATACTGTCC
TTCTAGTGTAGCCGTAGTTAGGCCACCACTTCAAGAACTCTGTAGCACCGCCTACATACCTCGCTCTGCT
AATCCTGTTACCAGTGGCTGCTGCCAGTGGCGATAAGTCGTGTCTTACCGGGTTGGACTCAAGACGATAG
TTACCGGATAAGGCGCAGCGGTCGGGCTGAACGGGGGGTTCGTGCACACAGCCCAGCTTGGAGCGAACGA
CCTACACCGAACTGAGATACCTACAGCGTGAGCATTGAGAAAGCGCCACGCTTCCCGAAGGGAGAAAGGC
GGACAGGTATCCGGTAAGCGGCAGGGTCGGAACAGGAGAGCGCACGAGGGAGCTTCCAGGGGGAAACGCC
TGGTATCTTTATAGTCCTGTCGGGTTTCGCCACCTCTGACTTGAGCGTCGATTTTTGTGATGCTCGTCAG
GGGGGCGGAGCCTATGGAAAAACGCCAGCAACGCGGCCTTTTTACGGTTCCTGGCCTTTTGCTGGCCTTT
TGCTCACATGTTCTTTCCTGCGTTATCCCCTGATTCTGTGGATAACCGTATTACCGCCTTTGAGTGAGCT
GATACCGCTCGCCGCAGCCGAACGACCGAGCGCAGCGAGTCAGTGAGCGAGGAAGCGGAAGAGCGCCCAA
TACGCAAACCGCCTCTCCCCGCGCGTTGGCCGATTCATTAATGCAGCTGGCACGACAGGTTTCCCGACTG
GAAAGCGGGCAGTGAGCGCAACGCAATTAATACGCGTACCGCTAGCCAGGAAGAGTTTGTAGAAACGCAA
AAAGGCCATCCGTCAGGATGGCCTTCTGCTTAGTTTGATGCCTGGCAGTTTATGGCGGGCGTCCTGCCCG
CCACCCTCCGGGCCGTTGCTTCACAACGTTCAAATCCGCTCCCGGCGGATTTGTCCTACTCAGGAGAGCG
TTCACCGACAAACAACAGATAAAACGAAAGGCCCAGTCTTCCGACTGAGCCTTTCGTTTTATTTGATGCC
TGGCAGTTCCCTACTCTCGCGTTAACGCTAGCATGG
