>Addgene plasmid #48499 | pFUSB4_GAAT | addgene partial sequence | sequence record 70905 | pCR8_F1 5'-ttgatgcctggcagttccct-3'
GTCACGACGTTGTAAAACGACGGCCAGTCTTAAGCGTCTCATGGCCTGACCCCGGACCAAGTGGTGGCTA
TCGCCAGCAACAATGGCGGCAAGCAAGCGCTCGAAACGGTGCAGCGGCTGTTGCCGGTGCTGTGCCAGGA
CCATGGCCTGACCCCGGACCAAGTGGTGGCTATCGCCAGCAACATTGGCGGCAAGCAAGCGCTCGAAACG
GTGCAGCGGCTGTTGCCGGTGCTGTGCCAGGACCATGGCCTGACCCCGGACCAAGTGGTGGCTATCGCCA
GCAACATTGGCGGCAAGCAAGCGCTCGAAACGGTGCAGCGGCTGTTGCCGGTGCTGTGCCAGGACCATGG
CCTGACCCCGGACCAAGTGGTGGCTATCGCCAGCAACGGTGGCGGCAAGCAAGCGCTCGAAACGGTGCAG
CGGCTGTTGCCGGTGCTGTGCCAGGACCATGGCCTGACCCCGGACCAAGTGGTGGCTATCGAGACGTCTA
GACCAGCCAGGACAGAAATGCCTCGACTTCGCTGCTACCCAAGGTTGCCGGGTGACGCACACCGTGGAAA
CGGATGAAGGCACGAACCCAGTGGACATAAGCCTGTTCGGTTCGTAAGCTGTAATGCAAGTAGCGTATGC
GCTCACGCAACTGGTCCAGAACCTTGACCGAACGCAGCGGTGGTAACGGCGCAGTGGCGGTTTTCATGGC
TTGTTATGACTGTTTTTTTGGGGTACAGTCTATGCCTCGGGCATCCAAGCAGCAAGCGCGTTACGCCGTG
GGTCGATGTTTGATGTTATGGAGCAGCAACGATGTTACGCAGCAGGGCAGTCGCCCTAAAACAAAGTTAA
ACATTATGAGGGAAGCGGTGATCGCCGAAGTATCGACTCAACTATCA
